Addgene plasmid #69285: pYPQ132C
Purpose: (Empty Backbone) Golden Gate entry vector; 1st gRNA under OsU6 promoter
Depositing lab: Yiping Qi. Depositing organization: East Carolina University. Publication: A CRISPR/Cas9 toolbox for multiplexed plant genome editing and transcriptional regulation. Lowder LG, Paul JW, Baltes NJ, Voytas DF, Zhang Y, Zhang D, Tang X, Zheng X, Hsieh TF, Qi Y. Plant Physiol. 2015 Aug 21. pii: pp.00636.2015. 10.1104/pp.15.00636 PubMed 26297141.
Backbone
  Vector backbone: pHD2
  Backbone manufacturer: (Cermak et al. 2011)
  Vector type: CRISPR
Growth in bacteria
  Bacterial resistance: Tetracycline, 10 μg/mL
  Growth temperature: 37°C
  Growth strain: DH5alpha
  Copy number: High Copy
Gene/Insert
  Gene/Insert name: None
Terms and licenses: Academic/Nonprofit Terms; Industry Terms: Not Available to Industry
How to cite: pYPQ132C was a gift from Yiping Qi (Addgene plasmid # 69285 ; http://n2t.net/addgene:69285 ; RRID:Addgene_69285)
