[The description below was written by a language model from this plasmid's Addgene catalogue record and pLannotate feature annotations shown in this document.]
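Description:
pYPQ132C is a small (about 3.5 kb) empty Golden Gate entry vector from a modular CRISPR/Cas9 toolbox developed for multiplexed genome editing and transcriptional regulation in plants. It is built on the pHD2 backbone and is maintained in E. coli as a high-copy plasmid through a ColE1/pUC-type origin. Selection is by tetracycline, conferred by a complete TcR efflux-pump gene driven by its own tet promoter. The annotation also picks up short fragments of lacI, an RSF origin, KanR and a pBluescript multiple cloning site, along with a T7 promoter and the rrnB T1 and T2 terminators. The fragments are too short to be functional and appear to be remnants of the vector's construction history.

The working part of the plasmid is a single guide RNA expression unit. According to the catalogue entry, the guide is expressed from an OsU6 promoter, a rice U6 small nuclear RNA promoter of the RNA polymerase III type commonly used to drive guide RNAs in monocots. This promoter is not itself called in the automated feature table, although an unannotated stretch lies just upstream of the annotated Streptococcus pyogenes gRNA scaffold, where it would be expected. No target-specific spacer is present, since the plasmid is deposited without an insert, and the user supplies the guide sequence of interest. The record describes this vector as carrying the "1st gRNA" position, meaning that the finished promoter–guide–scaffold cassette is designed to be combined in a defined order with cassettes from sibling entry vectors by Golden Gate assembly. The specific type IIS enzymes and the downstream recipient vectors are not stated in the record.
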