Features (pLannotate 1.2.2; 12 found; start..end, strand, type, name):
      1..54      -  CDS            lacI (fragment): lac repressor; lacI; The lac repressor binds to the lac operator to inhibit transcription in E. coli. This inhibition can be relieved by adding lactose or isopropyl-β-D-thiogalactopyranoside (IPTG).
     56..180     -  rep_origin     RSF ori (fragment): Plasmids containing the RSF 1030 origin of replication can be propagated in E. coli cells that contain additional plasmids with compatible origins.
    196..224     +  promoter       tet promoter: E. coli promoter for tetracycline efflux protein gene
    272..1462    +  CDS            TcR: tetracycline efflux protein; tet; confers resistance to tetracycline
   1560..1634    +  CDS            KanR (fragment): aminoglycoside phosphotransferase; aphA-3; confers resistance to kanamycin
   1637..1655    -  promoter       T7 promoter: promoter for bacteriophage T7 RNA polymerase
   2097..2172    +  misc_RNA       gRNA scaffold: guide RNA scaffold for the Streptococcus pyogenes CRISPR/Cas9 system
   2227..2254    -  misc_feature   MCS (fragment): pBluescript multiple cloning site
   2355..2943    +  rep_origin     ori: high-copy-number ColE1/pMB1/pBR322/pUC origin of replication
   3126..3218    +  CDS            lacI (fragment): lac repressor; lacI; The lac repressor binds to the lac operator to inhibit transcription in E. coli. This inhibition can be relieved by adding lactose or isopropyl-β-D-thiogalactopyranoside (IPTG).
   3273..3300    -  terminator     rrnB T2 terminator: transcription terminator T2 from the E. coli rrnB gene
   3432..3475    +  terminator     rrnB T1 terminator: Escherichia coli rrnB; transcription terminator T1 from the E. coli rrnB gene
>Addgene plasmid #69285 | pYPQ132C | depositor full sequence | sequence record 122123 | Full Sequence
CTGCATTAATGAATCGGCCAACGCGCGGGGAGAGGCGGTTTGCGTATTGGGCGCTCTTCCGCTTCCTCGC
TCACTGACTCGCTGCGCTCGGTCGTTCGGCTGCGGCGAGCGGTATCAGCTCACTCAAAGGCGGTAATACG
GTTATCCACAGAATCAGGGGATAACGCAGGAAAGAACATGAATTAATTCTCATGTTTGACAGCTTATCAT
CGATTAGCTTTAATGCGGTAGTTTATCACAGTTAAATTGCTAACGCAGTCAGGCACCGTGTATGAAATCT
AACAATGCGCTCATCGTCATCCTCGGCACCGTCACCCTGGATGCTGTAGGCATAGGCTTGGTTATGCCGG
TACTGCCGGGCCTCTTGCGGGATATCGTCCATTCCGACAGCATCGCCAGTCACTATGGCGTGCTGCTAGC
GCTATATGCGTTGATGCAATTTCTATGCGCACCCGTTCTCGGAGCACTGTCCGACCGCTTTGGCCGCCGC
CCAGTCCTGCTCGCTTCGCTACTTGGAGCCACTATCGACTACGCGATCATGGCGACCACACCCGTCCTGT
GGATTCTCTACGCCGGACGCATCGTGGCCGGCATCACCGGCGCCACAGGTGCGGTTGCTGGCGCCTATAT
CGCCGACATCACCGATGGGGAAGATCGGGCTCGCCACTTCGGGCTCATGAGCGCTTGTTTCGGCGTGGGT
ATGGTGGCAGGCCCCGTGGCCGGGGGACTGTTGGGCGCCATCTCCTTACATGCACCATTCCTTGCGGCGG
CGGTGCTCAACGGCCTCAACCTACTACTGGGCTGCTTCCTAATGCAGGAGTCGCATAAGGGAGAGCGCCG
ACCCATGCCCTTGAGAGCCTTCAACCCAGTCAGCTCCTTCCGGTGGGCGCGGGGCATGACTATCGTCGCC
GCACTTATGACTGTCTTCTTTATCATGCAACTCGTAGGACAGGTGCCGGCAGCGCTCTGGGTCATTTTCG
GCGAGGACCGCTTTCGCTGGAGCGCGACGATGATCGGCCTGTCGCTTGCGGTATTCGGAATCTTGCACGC
CCTCGCTCAAGCCTTCGTCACTGGTCCCGCCACCAAACGTTTCGGCGAGAAGCAGGCCATTATCGCCGGC
ATGGCGGCCGACGCGCTGGGCTACGTCTTGCTGGCGTTCGCGACGCGAGGCTGGATGGCCTTCCCCATTA
TGATTCTTCTCGCTTCCGGCGGCATCGGGATGCCCGCGTTGCAGGCCATGCTGTCCAGGCAGGTAGATGA
CGACCATCAGGGACAGCTTCAAGGATCGCTCGCGGCTCTTACCAGCCTAACTTCGATCATTGGACCGCTG
ATCGTCACGGCGATTTATGCCGCCTCGGCGAGCACATGGAACGGGTTGGCATGGATTGTAGGCGCCGCCC
TATACCTTGTCTGCCTCCCCGCGTTGCGTCGCGGTGCATGGAGCCGGGCCACCTCGACCTGAATGGAAGC
CGGCGGCACCTCGCTAACGGATTCACCACTCCAAGAATTGGAGCCAATCAATTCTTGCGGAGAACTGTGA
ATGCGCAAACCAACCCTTGATCGGGGAAGAACAGTATGTCGAGCTATTTTTTGACTTACTGGGGATCAAG
CCTGATTGGGAGAAAATAAAATATCCCCTATAGTGAGTCGTATTACATGGTCATAGCTGTTTCCTGGCAG
CTCTGGCCCGTGTCTCAAAATCTCTGATGTTACATTGCACAAGATAAAAATATATCATCATGCCTCCTCT
AGAGGTCTCCCATGGGTACCGAGCTCGGATCCACTAGTAACGGCCGCCAGTGTGCTGGAATTGCCCTTGG
ATCATGAACCAACGGCCTGGCTGTATTTGGTGGTTGTGTAGGGAGATGGGGAGAAGAAAAGCCCGATTCT
CTTCGCTGTGATGGGCTGGATGCATGCGGGGGAGCGGGAGGCCCAAGTACGTGCACGGTGAGCGGCCCAC
AGGGCGAGTGTGAGCGCGAGAGGCGGGAGGAACAGTTTAGTACCACATTGCCCAGCTAACTCGAACGCGA
CCAACTTATAAACCCGCGCGCTGTCGCTTGTGTGGAGACGAGATCTAGTCTGAGTCGACCGTCTCTGTTT
TAGAGCTAGAAATAGCAAGTTAAAATAAGGCTAGTCCGTTATCAACTTGAAAAAGTGGCACCGAGTCGGT
GCTTTTTTTGTCCCTTCGAAGGGCAATTCTGCAGATATCCATCACACTGGCGGCCGCTCGAGGTCGAGGG
TATCGATAAGCTTGGACCGAGACCCTCGAGCCACCCATGACCAAAATCCCTTAACGTGAGTTACGCGTCG
TTCCACTGAGCGTCAGACCCCGTAGAAAAGATCAAAGGATCTTCTTGAGATCCTTTTTTTCTGCGCGTAA
TCTGCTGCTTGCAAACAAAAAAACCACCGCTACCAGCGGTGGTTTGTTTGCCGGATCAAGAGCTACCAAC
TCTTTTTCCGAAGGTAACTGGCTTCAGCAGAGCGCAGATACCAAATACTGTTCTTCTAGTGTAGCCGTAG
TTAGGCCACCACTTCAAGAACTCTGTAGCACCGCCTACATACCTCGCTCTGCTAATCCTGTTACCAGTGG
CTGCTGCCAGTGGCGATAAGTCGTGTCTTACCGGGTTGGACTCAAGACGATAGTTACCGGATAAGGCGCA
GCGGTCGGGCTGAACGGGGGGTTCGTGCACACAGCCCAGCTTGGAGCGAACGACCTACACCGAACTGAGA
TACCTACAGCGTGAGCTATGAGAAAGCGCCACGCTTCCCGAAGGGAGAAAGGCGGACAGGTATCCGGTAA
GCGGCAGGGTCGGAACAGGAGAGCGCACGAGGGAGCTTCCAGGGGGAAACGCCTGGTATCTTTATAGTCC
TGTCGGGTTTCGCCACCTCTGACTTGAGCGTCGATTTTTGTGATGCTCGTCAGGGGGGCGGAGCCTATGG
AAAAACGCCAGCAACGCGGCCTTTTTACGGTTCCTGGCCTTTTGCTGGCCTTTTGCTCACATGTTCTTTC
CTGCGTTATCCCCTGATTCTGTGGATAACCGTATTACCGCCTTTGAGTGAGCTGATACCGCTCGCCGCAG
CCGAACGACCGAGCGCAGCGAGTCAGTGAGCGAGGAAGCGGAAGAGCGCCCAATACGCAAACCGCCTCTC
CCCGCGCGTTGGCCGATTCATTAATGCAGCTGGCACGACAGGTTTCCCGACTGGAAAGCGGGCAGTGAGC
GCAACGCAATTAATACGCGTACCGCTAGCCAGGAAGAGTTTGTAGAAACGCAAAAAGGCCATCCGTCAGG
ATGGCCTTCTGCTTAGTTTGATGCCTGGCAGTTTATGGCGGGCGTCCTGCCCGCCACCCTCCGGGCCGTT
GCTTCACAACGTTCAAATCCGCTCCCGGCGGATTTGTCCTACTCAGGAGAGCGTTCACCGACAAACAACA
GATAAAACGAAAGGCCCAGTCTTCCGACTGAGCCTTTCGTTTTATTTGATGCCTGGCAGTTCCCTACTCT
CGCGTT
