>Addgene plasmid #69285 | pYPQ132C | addgene partial sequence | sequence record 124011 | Tet-F 5'-GGCAGGTAGATGACGACCAT-3'
ATCGCTCGCGGCTCTTACCAGCCTAACTTCGATCATTGGACCGCTGATCGTCACGGCGATTTATGCCGCC
TCGGCGAGCACATGGAACGGGTTGGCATGGATTGTAGGCGCCGCCCTATACCTTGTCTGCCTCCCCGCGT
TGCGTCGCGGTGCATGGAGCCGGGCCACCTCGACCTGAATGGAAGCCGGCGGCACCTCGCTAACGGATTC
ACCACTCCAAGAATTGGAGCCAATCAATTCTTGCGGAGAACTGTGAATGCGCAAACCAACCCTTGATCGG
GGAAGAACAGTATGTCGAGCTATTTTTTGACTTACTGGGGATCAAGCCTGATTGGGAGAAAATAAAATAT
CCCCTATAGTGAGTCGTATTACATGGTCATAGCTGTTTCCTGGCAGCTCTGGCCCGTGTCTCAAAATCTC
TGATGTTACATTGCACAAGATAAAAATATATCATCATGCCTCCTCTAGAGGTCTCCCATGGGTACCGAGC
TCGGATCCACTAGTAACGGCCGCCAGTGTGCTGGAATTGCCCTTGGATCATGAACCAACGGCCTGGCTGT
ATTTGGTGGTTGTGTAGGGAGATGGGGAGAAGAAAAGCCCGATTCTCTTCGCTGTGATGGGCTGGATGCA
TGCGGGGGAGCGGGAGGCCCAAGTACGTGCACGGTGAGCGGCCCACAGGGCGAGTGTGAGCGCGAGAGGC
GGGAGGAACAGTTTAGTACCACATTGCCCAGCTAACTCGAACGCGACCAACTTATAAACCCGCGCGCTGT
CGCTTGTGTGGAGACGAGATCTAGTCTGAGTCGACCGTCTCTGTTTTAGAGCTAGAAATAGCAAGTTAAA
ATAAGGCTAGTCCGTTATCAACTTGAAAAAGTGGCACCGAGTCGGTGCTTTTTTTGTCCCTTCGAAGGGC
AATTCTGCAGATATCCATCACACTGGCGGCCGCTCGAGGTCGAGGGTATCGATAAGCTTGGACCGAGACC
CTCGAGCCACCCATGACCAAAATCCCTTAACGTGAGTTACGCGTCGTTCCACTGAGCGTCAGACCCCGT
