>Addgene plasmid #69285 | pYPQ132C | addgene partial sequence | sequence record 124012 | pBR322ori-3 5'-tttgtttgcaagcagcagat-3'
ATCTCAAGAAGATCCTTTGATCTTTTCTACGGGGTCTGACGCTCAGTGGAACGACGCGTAACTCACGTTA
AGGGATTTTGGTCATGGGTGGCTCGAGGGTCTCGGTCCAAGCTTATCGATACCCTCGACCTCGAGCGGCC
GCCAGTGTGATGGATATCTGCAGAATTGCCCTTCGAAGGGACAAAAAAAGCACCGACTCGGTGCCACTTT
TTCAAGTTGATAACGGACTAGCCTTATTTTAACTTGCTATTTCTAGCTCTAAAACAGAGACGGTCGACTC
AGACTAGATCTCGTCTCCACACAAGCGACAGCGCGCGGGTTTATAAGTTGGTCGCGTTCGAGTTAGCTGG
GCAATGTGGTACTAAACTGTTCCTCCCGCCTCTCGCGCTCACACTCGCCCTGTGGGCCGCTCACCGTGCA
CGTACTTGGGCCTCCCGCTCCCCCGCATGCATCCAGCCCATCACAGCGAAGAGAATCGGGCTTTTCTTCT
CCCCATCTCCCTACACAACCACCAAATACAGCCAGGCCGTTGGTTCATGATCCAAGGGCAATTCCAGCAC
ACTGGCGGCCGTTACTAGTGGATCCGAGCTCGGTACCCATGGGAGACCTCTAGAGGAGGCATGATGATAT
ATTTTTATCTTGTGCAATGTAACATCAGAGATTTTGAGACACGGGCCAGAGCTGCCAGGAAACAGCTATG
ACCATGTAATACGACTCACTATAGGGGATATTTTATTTTCTCCCAATCAGGCTTGATCCCCAGTAAGTCA
AAAAATAGCTCGACATACTGTTCTTCCCCGATCAAGGGTTGGTTTGCGCATTCACAGTTCTCCGCAAGAA
TTGATTGGCTCCAATTCTTGGAGTGGTGAATCCGTTAGCGAGGTGCCGCCGGCTTCCATTCAGGTCGAGG
TGGCCCGGCTCCATGCACCGCGACGCAACGCGGGGAGGCAGACAAGGTATAGGGCGGCGCCTACAATCCA
TGCCAACCCGTTCCATGTGCTCGCCGAGGCGGCATAAATCG
